>Addgene plasmid #91695 | pDicAID_nCas9-PmCDA-2A-NptII_ETR | addgene full sequence | sequence record 180690 | Addgene NGS Result
GATCCCGAGGGGAACCCTGTGGTTGGCATGCACATACAAATGGACGAACGGATAAACCTTTTCACGCCCT
TTTAAATATCCGATTATTCTAATAAACGCTCTTTTCTCTTAGGTTTACCCGCCAATATATCCTGTCAAAC
ACTGATAGTTTAAACTGAAGGCGGGAAACGACAATCTGATCCAAGCTCAAGCTCCAATACGCAAACCGCC
TCTCCCCGCGCGTTGGCCGATTCATTAATGCAGCTGGCACGACAGGTTTCCCGACTGGAAAGCGGGCAGT
GAGCGCAACGCAATTAATGTGAGTTAGCTCACTCATTAGGCACCCCAGGCTTTACACTTTATGCTTCCGG
CTCGTATGTTGTGTGGAATTGTGAGCGGATAACAATTTCACACAGGAAACAGCTATGACATGATTACGAA
TTTCAGGTGACTGATAGTGACCTGTTCGTTGCAACAAATTGATGAGCAATGCTTTTTTATAATGCCAACT
TTGTACAAAAAAGCAGGCGGCGCGTCCTGCAGGATAGGGATAACAGGGTAATGGCGCGCCAAGCTTATCG
ATACCGTCGACCTCGAGCGGCCGCGGGAATTCGATCAAATAATGATTTTATTTTGACTGATAGTGACCTG
TTCGTTGCAACAAATTGATGAGCAATGCTTTTTTATAATGCCAACTTTGTACAAAAAAGCAGGCTCTTTT
TTTCTTCTTCTTCGTTCATACAGTTTTTTTTTGTTTATCAGCTTACATTTTCTTGAACCGTAGCTTTCGT
TTTCTTCTTTTTAACTTTCCATTCGGAGTTTTTGTATCTTGTTTCATAGTTTGTCCCAGGATTAGAATGA
TTAGGCATCGAACCTTCAAGAATTTGATTGAATAAAACATCTTCATTCTTAAGATATGAAGATAATCTTC
AAAAGGCCCCTGGGAATCTGAAAGAAGAGAAGCAGGCCCATTTATATGGGAAAGAACAATAGTATTTCTT
ATATAGGCCCATTTAAGTTGAAAACAATCTTCAAAAGTCCCACATCGCTTAGATAAGAAAACGAAGCTGA
GTTTATATACAGCTAGAGTCGAAGTAGTGATTGTGCACAAGAACCCATCTATAGTTTTAGAGCTAGAAAT
AGCAAGTTAAAATAAGGCTAGTCCGTTATCAACTTGAAAAAGTGGCACCGAGTCGGTGCTTTTTTTACGC
GTTTCTAGACCCAGCTTTCTTGTACAAAGTTGGCATTAACCCAGCTTTCTTGTACAAAGTTGGCATTATA
AAAAATAATTGCTCATCAATTTGTTGCAACGAACAGGTCACTATCAGTCAAAATAAAATCATTATTTGAT
CACTAGTGGATCCGAGCTCGGTACCTTAATTAAATTACCCTGTTATCCCTATCCTGCAGGATTAACACCC
AACTTTTCTATGGCCCCTACAGGTCACTAATACCATCTAAGTAGTTGATTCATAGTGACTGGATATGTTG
TGTTTTACAGTATTATGTAGTCTGTTTTTTATGCAAAATCTAATTTAATATATTGATATTTATATCATTT
TACGTTTCTCGTTCAACTTTTCTATACAAAGTTGAAGATCTGACTAGCAACGATTGTACAATTGCTTCTT
TAAAAAAGGAAGAAAGAAAGAAAGAAAAGAATCAACATCAGCGTTAACAAACGGCCCCGTTACGGCCCAA
ACGGTCATATAGAGTAACGGCGTTAAGCGTTGAAAGACTCCTATCGAAATACGTAACCGCAAACGTGTCA
TAGTCAGATCCCCTCTTCCTTCACCGCCTCAAACACAAAAATAATCTTCTACAGCCTATATATACAACCC
CCCCTTCTATCTCTCCTTTCTCACAATTCATCATCTTTCTTTCTCTACCCCCAATTTTAAGAAATCCTCT
CTTCTCCTCTTCATTTTCAAGGTAAATCTCTCTCTCTCTCTCTCTCTCTGTTATTCCTTGTTTTAATTAG
GTATGTATTATTGCTAGTTTGTTAATCTGCTTATCTTATGTATGCCTTATGTGAATATCTTTATCTTGTT
CATCTCATCCGTTTAGAAGCTATAAATTTGTTGATTTGACTGTGTATCTACACGTGGTTATGTTTATATC
TAATCAGATATGAATTTCTTCATATTGTTGCGTTTGTGTGTACCAATCCGAAATCGTTGATTTTTTTCAT
TTAATCGTGTAGCTAATTGTACGTATACATATGGATCTACGTATCAATTGTTCATCTGTTTGTGTTTGTA
TGTATACAGATCTGAAAACATCACTTCTCTCATCTGATTGTGTTGTTACATACATAGATATAGATCTGTT
ATATCATTTTTTTTATTAATTGTGTATATATATATGTGCATAGATCTGGATTACATGATTGTGATTATTT
ACATGATTTTGTTATTTACGTATGTATATATGTAGATCTGGACTTTTTGGAGTTGTTGACTTGATTGTAT
TTGTGTGTGTATATGTGTGTTCTGATCTTGATATGTTATGTATGTGCAGCGAATTCACCATGAAGCGTCC
AGCTGCTACCAAGAAAGCTGGACAGGCTAAGAAGAAGAAGGTAAGTTTCTGCTTCTACCTTTGATATATA
TATAATAATTATCATTAATTAGTAGTAATATAATATTTCAAATATTTTTTTCAAAATAAAAGAATGTAGT
ATATAGCAATTGCTTTTCTGTAGTTTATAAGTGTGTATATTTTAATTTATAACTTTTCTAATATATGACC
AAAATTTGTTGATGTGCAGGGCCGGCGCGCAACGGATAAGAAGTACTCTATCGGACTCGCTATCGGAACT
AACTCTGTGGGATGGGCTGTGATCACCGATGAGTACAAGGTGCCATCTAAGAAGTTCAAGGTTCTCGGAA
ACACCGATAGGCACTCTATCAAGAAAAACCTTATCGGTGCTCTCCTCTTCGATTCTGGTGAAACTGCTGA
GGCTACCAGACTCAAGAGAACCGCTAGAAGAAGGTACACCAGAAGAAAGAACAGGATCTGCTACCTCCAA
GAGATCTTCTCTAACGAGATGGCTAAAGTGGATGATTCATTCTTCCACAGGCTCGAAGAGTCATTCCTCG
TGGAAGAAGATAAGAAGCACGAGAGGCACCCTATCTTCGGAAACATCGTTGATGAGGTGGCATACCACGA
GAAGTACCCTACTATCTACCACCTCAGAAAGAAGCTCGTTGATTCTACTGATAAGGCTGATCTCAGGCTC
ATCTACCTCGCTCTCGCTCACATGATCAAGTTCAGAGGACACTTCCTCATCGAGGGTGATCTCAACCCTG
ATAACTCTGATGTGGATAAGTTGTTCATCCAGCTCGTGCAGACCTACAACCAGCTTTTCGAAGAGAACCC
TATCAACGCTTCAGGTGTGGATGCTAAGGCTATCCTCTCTGCTAGGCTCTCTAAGTCAAGAAGGCTTGAG
AACCTCATTGCTCAGCTCCCTGGTGAGAAGAAGAACGGACTTTTCGGAAACTTGATCGCTCTCTCTCTCG
GACTCACCCCTAACTTCAAGTCTAACTTCGATCTCGCTGAGGATGCAAAGCTCCAGCTCTCAAAGGATAC
CTACGATGATGATCTCGATAACCTCCTCGCTCAGATCGGAGATCAGTACGCTGATTTGTTCCTCGCTGCT
AAGAACCTCTCTGATGCTATCCTCCTCAGTGATATCCTCAGAGTGAACACCGAGATCACCAAGGCTCCAC
TCTCAGCTTCTATGATCAAGAGATACGATGAGCACCACCAGGATCTCACACTTCTCAAGGCTCTTGTTAG
ACAGCAGCTCCCAGAGAAGTACAAAGAGATTTTCTTCGATCAGTCTAAGAACGGATACGCTGGTTACATC
GATGGTGGTGCATCTCAAGAAGAGTTCTACAAGTTCATCAAGCCTATCCTCGAGAAGATGGATGGAACCG
AGGAACTCCTCGTGAAGCTCAATAGAGAGGATCTTCTCAGAAAGCAGAGGACCTTCGATAACGGATCTAT
CCCTCATCAGATCCACCTCGGAGAGTTGCACGCTATCCTTAGAAGGCAAGAGGATTTCTACCCATTCCTC
AAGGATAACAGGGAAAAGATTGAGAAGATTCTCACCTTCAGAATCCCTTACTACGTGGGACCTCTCGCTA
GAGGAAACTCAAGATTCGCTTGGATGACCAGAAAGTCTGAGGAAACCATCACCCCTTGGAACTTCGAAGA
GGTGGTGGATAAGGGTGCTAGTGCTCAGTCTTTCATCGAGAGGATGACCAACTTCGATAAGAACCTTCCA
AACGAGAAGGTGCTCCCTAAGCACTCTTTGCTCTACGAGTACTTCACCGTGTACAACGAGTTGACCAAGG
TTAAGTACGTGACCGAGGGAATGAGGAAGCCTGCTTTTTTGTCAGGTGAGCAAAAGAAGGCTATCGTTGA
TCTCTTGTTCAAGACCAACAGAAAGGTGACCGTGAAGCAGCTCAAAGAGGATTACTTCAAGAAAATCGAG
TGCTTCGATTCAGTTGAGATTTCTGGTGTTGAGGATAGGTTCAACGCATCTCTCGGAACCTACCACGATC
TCCTCAAGATCATTAAGGATAAGGATTTCTTGGATAACGAGGAAAACGAGGATATCTTGGAGGATATCGT
TCTTACCCTCACCCTCTTTGAAGATAGAGAGATGATTGAAGAAAGGCTCAAGACCTACGCTCATCTCTTC
GATGATAAGGTGATGAAGCAGTTGAAGAGAAGAAGATACACTGGTTGGGGAAGGCTCTCAAGAAAGCTCA
TTAACGGAATCAGGGATAAGCAGTCTGGAAAGACAATCCTTGATTTCCTCAAGTCTGATGGATTCGCTAA
CAGAAACTTCATGCAGCTCATCCACGATGATTCTCTCACCTTTAAAGAGGATATCCAGAAGGCTCAGGTT
TCAGGACAGGGTGATAGTCTCCATGAGCATATCGCTAACCTCGCTGGATCTCCTGCAATCAAGAAGGGAA
TCCTCCAGACTGTGAAGGTTGTGGATGAGTTGGTGAAGGTGATGGGAAGGCATAAGCCTGAGAACATCGT
GATCGAAATGGCTAGAGAGAACCAGACCACTCAGAAGGGACAGAAGAACTCTAGGGAAAGGATGAAGAGG
ATCGAGGAAGGTATCAAAGAGCTTGGATCTCAGATCCTCAAAGAGCACCCTGTTGAGAACACTCAGCTCC
AGAATGAGAAGCTCTACCTCTACTACCTCCAGAACGGAAGGGATATGTATGTGGATCAAGAGTTGGATAT
CAACAGGCTCTCTGATTACGATGTTGATCATATCGTGCCACAGTCATTCTTGAAGGATGATTCTATCGAT
AACAAGGTGCTCACCAGGTCTGATAAGAACAGGGGTAAGAGTGATAACGTGCCAAGTGAAGAGGTTGTGA
AGAAAATGAAGAACTATTGGAGGCAGCTCCTCAACGCTAAGCTCATCACTCAGAGAAAGTTCGATAACTT
GACTAAGGCTGAGAGGGGAGGACTCTCTGAATTGGATAAGGCAGGATTCATCAAGAGGCAGCTTGTGGAA
ACCAGGCAGATCACTAAGCACGTTGCACAGATCCTCGATTCTAGGATGAACACCAAGTACGATGAGAACG
ATAAGTTGATCAGGGAAGTGAAGGTTATCACCCTCAAGTCAAAGCTCGTGTCTGATTTCAGAAAGGATTT
CCAATTCTACAAGGTGAGGGAAATCAACAACTACCACCACGCTCACGATGCTTACCTTAACGCTGTTGTT
GGAACCGCTCTCATCAAGAAGTATCCTAAGCTCGAGTCAGAGTTCGTGTACGGTGATTACAAGGTGTACG
ATGTGAGGAAGATGATCGCTAAGTCTGAGCAAGAGATCGGAAAGGCTACCGCTAAGTATTTCTTCTACTC
TAACATCATGAATTTCTTCAAGACCGAGATTACCCTCGCTAACGGTGAGATCAGAAAGAGGCCACTCATC
GAGACAAACGGTGAAACAGGTGAGATCGTGTGGGATAAGGGAAGGGATTTCGCTACCGTTAGAAAGGTGC
TCTCTATGCCACAGGTGAACATCGTTAAGAAAACCGAGGTGCAGACCGGTGGATTCTCTAAAGAGTCTAT
CCTCCCTAAGAGGAACTCTGATAAGCTCATTGCTAGGAAGAAGGATTGGGACCCTAAGAAATACGGTGGT
TTCGATTCTCCTACCGTGGCTTACTCTGTTCTCGTTGTGGCTAAGGTTGAGAAGGGAAAGAGTAAGAAGC
TCAAGTCTGTTAAGGAACTTCTCGGAATCACTATCATGGAAAGGTCATCTTTCGAGAAGAACCCAATCGA
TTTCCTCGAGGCTAAGGGATACAAAGAGGTTAAGAAGGATCTCATCATCAAGCTCCCAAAGTACTCACTC
TTCGAACTCGAGAACGGTAGAAAGAGGATGCTCGCTTCTGCTGGTGAGCTTCAAAAGGGAAACGAGCTTG
CTCTCCCATCTAAGTACGTTAACTTTCTTTACCTCGCTTCTCACTACGAGAAGTTGAAGGGATCTCCAGA
AGATAACGAGCAGAAGCAACTTTTCGTTGAGCAGCACAAGCACTACTTGGATGAGATCATCGAGCAGATC
TCTGAGTTCTCTAAAAGGGTGATCCTCGCTGATGCAAACCTCGATAAGGTGTTGTCTGCTTACAACAAGC
ACAGAGATAAGCCTATCAGGGAACAGGCAGAGAACATCATCCATCTCTTCACCCTTACCAACCTCGGTGC
TCCTGCTGCTTTCAAGTACTTCGATACAACCATCGATAGGAAGAGATACACCTCTACCAAAGAAGTGCTC
GATGCTACCCTCATCCATCAGTCTATCACTGGACTCTACGAGACTAGGATCGATCTCTCACAGCTCGGTG
GTGATTCAAGGGCTGATCCTAAGAAGAAGAGGAAGGTTGGAGGAGGGCCAGGAGCAGAGTATGTTAGAGC
GTTGTTTGATTTTAACGGTAACGATGAAGAGGATTTACCCTTTAAGAAAGGCGACATTCTCAGGATTAGG
GATAAACCTGAAGAGCAATGGTGGAATGCTGAGGATAGTGAAGGCAAACGAGGAATGATTTTAGTGCCGT
ATGTGGAGAAATATTCGGGTGACTACAAAGATCATGATGGTGATTACAAAGACCATGACATCGACTACAA
GGATGATGATGATAAGTCAGGGATGACAGATGCTGAATATGTCAGAATCCACGAAAAGTTGGACATTTAC
ACGTTTAAGAAGCAGTTCTTCAACAACAAGAAATCTGTTTCGCATAGGTGCTATGTGCTTTTCGAACTAA
AACGTCGTGGAGAAAGACGGGCTTGCTTTTGGGGTTACGCGGTTAACAAACCACAATCAGGTACTGAACG
AGGAATACACGCTGAAATCTTTTCTATCCGAAAGGTTGAGGAATATCTACGTGACAATCCTGGACAGTTC
ACTATCAATTGGTATTCTAGCTGGTCACCATGTGCAGATTGTGCTGAGAAGATTCTCGAATGGTACAATC
AAGAGCTTAGAGGCAATGGACATACATTGAAAATATGGGCATGCAAGCTCTACTACGAAAAGAATGCCAG
AAACCAAATTGGGCTTTGGAACTTGAGGGATAATGGAGTTGGGCTTAATGTCATGGTTTCTGAGCACTAT
CAATGTTGTCGGAAGATCTTCATACAAAGTTCCCATAACCAGTTGAATGAGAACAGATGGTTAGAGAAAA
CCCTTAAAAGAGCCGAGAAGAGAAGATCCGAACTGAGCATTATGATACAGGTCAAAATTCTGCATACCAC
TAAGAGTCCAGCTGTAGGTCCTAAGAAGAAACGTAAAGTAGGGCCCGGACAACTTCTCAACTTTGACTTG
CTAAATGGTGATGTTGAATCTAATCCTGGACCAGGTTCTAGAATGGGGATTGAACAAGATGGATTGCACG
CAGGTTCTCCGGCCGCTTGGGTGGAGAGGCTATTCGGCTATGACTGGGCACAACAGACAATCGGCTGCTC
TGATGCCGCCGTGTTTCGGCTGTCAGCGCAGGGGCGCCCGGTTCTTTTTGTCAAGACCGACCTGTCCGGT
GCCCTGAATGAACTCCAGGACGAGGCAGCGCGGCTATCGTGGCTGGCCACGACGGGCGTTCCTTGCGCAG
CTGTGCTCGACGTTGTCACTGAAGCGGGAAGGGACTGGCTGCTATTGGGCGAAGTGCCGGGGCAGGATCT
CCTGTCATCTCACCTTGCTCCTGCCGAGAAAGTATCCATCATGGCTGATGCAATGCGGCGGCTGCATACG
CTTGATCCGGCTACCTGCCCATTCGACCACCAAGCGAAACATCGCATCGAGCGAGCACGTACTCGGATGG
AAGCCGGTCTTGTCGATCAGGATGATCTGGACGAAGAGCATCAGGGGCTCGCGCCAGCCGAACTGTTCGC
CAGGCTCAAGGCGCGCATGCCCGACGGCGAGGATCTCGTCGTGACACATGGCGATGCCTGCTTGCCGAAT
ATCATGGTGGAAAATGGCCGCTTTTCTGGATTCATCGACTGTGGCCGGCTGGGTGTGGCGGACCGCTATC
AGGACATAGCGTTGGCTACCCGTGATATTGCTGAAGAGCTTGGCGGCGAATGGGCTGACCGCTTCCTCGT
GCTTTACGGTATCGCCGCTCCCGATTCGCAGCGCATCGCCTTCTATCGCCTTCTCGACGAGTTCTTCTGA
GAGCTCTGGGCTAATCTAAAACGATTTATCTGTGGCTTCAAGTGTATCGATCACTTATGTGAGGTGTAAT
TACTGGTGTTTTTGGTGTGCTCTGGTTCCTTTCAAGTGTGTTGTTGCCGCTCGAACTACTCCGCTATGTA
AAACGGTAAAACCTGTTGTCTCATTATGAAAGTGAACTATATTATGTTCTACTACTACTCTACTTAGTCA
ATTTTCTTCACCTTGATTAGTGTAAATATGAATCTTATATTCTTATGTCTTAAGAAATTAGCACATGTGA
AGCCTCCAAGTGCATATTTTCTCGATCGCGAGACGCACAATGCGTGAGAAATTCAGCTGGTTATACTCAA
ATATATTAATATATCTAGCAGCAGCTCATGGAGATTCAGGAAACTTGGCATCCCTAATCCCTACCATTTC
CATTCTTCCGAGATTGACAGTTCAATACAAGTACAGTAATCTCCTGGTAAGTTTCTTATTAACTTGACAT
GTAGTAGTAATAATTTGTACGTAGCATAGATACATAGACACAAAAATGTCCTCCCCATTGAGCTAGCCGA
TTGGAGCCGAACACCGCAGGAATGAATTTACATAATCTGCAAAGAATAAATGGAATGTGCCTCCACAGGA
AAACCAGCGGCAGTGTGGCGTTTTCAAGAGCAGCCGTAAGTCGAAGCCTATTCTGAATCGTAGAAATCAC
TGGGGCATGGTGTAATTACATCCGACTCCAACATCTGTACCACCCTGTGCATTGTAGGCCGCTCCTCTGG
CAAAGAACTTACACATTGTTTAGCAAGAGAAAGTAGAGCATCCAAGGTCTCAATCTGCACTCCCTCACAA
TATGGATCGACAATTTCCCTCTCCCGATTCTCACCGACCAGGAAATTCAACTGCCACAGAGCAAGTAGAT
TATTTCAAGAATACATTAAATCAATTGAAGGCATACGTAATTCATATCAGAAAACTGTGGATATGAAATG
GAAGGACATAAAGGTCATACATACCCATCCAACAATGTTCAATCCCTTTTCAATAAATGATGCATCAGTA
GGTCGTTTTCCGCTTAGTATTTCAAGTAGCAAAACTCCAAAACTGTAGACGTCAGTCTTTTCGGTGGCTC
TGCCACTTTGCATATACTCCTGCAGGTCGACCATAGTGACTGGATATGTTGTGTTTTACAGTATTATGTA
GTCTGTTTTTTATGCAAAATCTAATTTAATATATTGATATTTATATCATTTTACGTTTCTCGTTCAGCTT
TCTTGTACAAAGTGGTGATATCCCAGCTTGGCACTGGCCGTCGTTTTACAACGTCGTGACTGGGAAAACC
CTGGCGTTACCCAACTTAATCGCCTTGCAGCACATCCCCCTTTCGCCAGCTGGCGTAATAGCGAAGAGGC
CCGCACCGATCGCCCTTCCCAACAGTTGCGCAGCCTGAATGGCGAATGCTAGAGCAATTCGGCGTTAATT
CAGTACATTAAAAACGTCCGCAATGTGTTATTAAGTTGTCTAAGCGTCAATTTGTTTACACCACAATATA
TCCTGCCACCAGCCAGCCAACAGCTCCCCGACCGGCAGCTCGGCACAAAATCACCACTCGATACAGGCAG
CCCATCAGTCCGGGACGGCGTCAGCGGGAGAGCCGTTGTAAGGCGGCAGACTTTGCTCATGTTACCGATG
CTATTCGGAAGAACGGCAACTAAGCTGCCGGGTTTGAAACACGGATGATCTCGCGGAGGGTAGCATGTTG
ATTGTAACGATGACAGAGCGTTGCTGCCTGTGATCAATTCGGGCACGAACCCAGTGGACATAAGCCTGTT
CGGTTCGTAAGCTGTAATGCAAGTAGCGTATGCGCTCACGCAACTGGTCCAGAACCTTGACCGAACGCAG
CGGTGGTAACGGCGCAGTGGCGGTTTTCATGGCTTGTTATGACTGTTTTTTTGGGGTACAGTCTATGCCT
CGGGCATCCAAGCAGCAAGCGCGTTACGCCGTGGGTCGATGTTTGATGTTATGGAGCAGCAACGATGTTA
CGCAGCAGGGCAGTCGCCCTAAAACAAAGTTAAACATCATGGGGGAAGCGGTGATCGCCGAAGTATCGAC
TCAACTATCAGAGGTAGTTGGCGTCATCGAGCGCCATCTCGAACCGACGTTGCTGGCCGTACATTTGTAC
GGCTCCGCAGTGGATGGCGGCCTGAAGCCACACAGTGATATTGATTTGCTGGTTACGGTGACCGTAAGGC
TTGATGAAACAACGCGGCGAGCTTTGATCAACGACCTTTTGGAAACTTCGGCTTCCCCTGGAGAGAGCGA
GATTCTCCGCGCTGTAGAAGTCACCATTGTTGTGCACGACGACATCATTCCGTGGCGTTATCCAGCTAAG
CGCGAACTGCAATTTGGAGAATGGCAGCGCAATGACATTCTTGCAGGTATCTTCGAGCCAGCCACGATCG
ACATTGATCTGGCTATCTTGCTGACAAAAGCAAGAGAACATAGCGTTGCCTTGGTAGGTCCAGCGGCGGA
GGAACTCTTTGATCCGGTTCCTGAACAGGATCTATTTGAGGCGCTAAATGAAACCTTAACGCTATGGAAC
TCGCCGCCCGACTGGGCTGGCGATGAGCGAAATGTAGTGCTTACGTTGTCCCGCATTTGGTACAGCGCAG
TAACCGGCAAAATCGCGCCGAAGGATGTCGCTGCCGACTGGGCAATGGAGCGCCTGCCGGCCCAGTATCA
GCCCGTCATACTTGAAGCTAGACAGGCTTATCTTGGACAAGAAGAAGATCGCTTGGCCTCGCGCGCAGAT
CAGTTGGAAGAATTTGTCCACTACGTGAAAGGCGAGATCACCAAGGTAGTCGGCAAATAATGTCTAGCTA
GAAATTCGTTCAAGCCGACGCCGCTTCGCGGCGCGGCTTAACTCAAGCGTTAGATGCACTAAGCACATAA
TTGCTCACAGCCAAACTATCAGGTCAAGTCTGCTTTTATTATTTTTAAGCGTGCATAATAAGCCCTACAC
AAATTGGGAGATATATCATGCATGACCAAAATCCCTTAACGTGAGTTTTCGTTCCACTGAGCGTCAGACC
CCGTAGAAAAGATCAAAGGATCTTCTTGAGATCCTTTTTTTCTGCGCGTAATCTGCTGCTTGCAAACAAA
AAAACCACCGCTACCAGCGGTGGTTTGTTTGCCGGATCAAGAGCTACCAACTCTTTTTCCGAAGGTAACT
GGCTTCAGCAGAGCGCAGATACCAAATACTGTCCTTCTAGTGTAGCCGTAGTTAGGCCACCACTTCAAGA
ACTCTGTAGCACCGCCTACATACCTCGCTCTGCTAATCCTGTTACCAGTGGCTGCTGCCAGTGGCGATAA
GTCGTGTCTTACCGGGTTGGACTCAAGACGATAGTTACCGGATAAGGCGCAGCGGTCGGGCTGAACGGGG
GGTTCGTGCACACAGCCCAGCTTGGAGCGAACGACCTACACCGAACTGAGATACCTACAGCGTGAGCTAT
GAGAAAGCGCCACGCTTCCCGAAGGGAGAAAGGCGGACAGGTATCCGGTAAGCGGCAGGGTCGGAACAGG
AGAGCGCACGAGGGAGCTTCCAGGGGGAAACGCCTGGTATCTTTATAGTCCTGTCGGGTTTCGCCACCTC
TGACTTGAGCGTCGATTTTTGTGATGCTCGTCAGGGGGGCGGAGCCTATGGAAAAACGCCAGCAACGCGG
CCTTTTTACGGTTCCTGGCCTTTTGCTGGCCTTTTGCTCACATGTTCTTTCCTGCGTTATCCCCTGATTC
TGTGGATAACCGTATTACCGCCTTTGAGTGAGCTGATACCGCTCGCCGCAGCCGAACGACCGAGCGCAGC
GAGTCAGTGAGCGAGGAAGCGGAAGAGCGCCTGATGCGGTATTTTCTCCTTACGCATCTGTGCGGTATTT
CACACCGCATATGGTGCACTCTCAGTACAATCTGCTCTGATGCCGCATAGTTAAGCCAGTATACACTCCG
CTATCGCTACGTGACTGGGTCATGGCTGCGCCCCGACACCCGCCAACACCCGCTGACGCGCCCTGACGGG
CTTGTCTGCTCCCGGCATCCGCTTACAGACAAGCTGTGACCGTCTCCGGGAGCTGCATGTGTCAGAGGTT
TTCACCGTCATCACCGAAACGCGCGAGGCAGGGTGCCTTGATGTGGGCGCCGGCGGTCGAGTGGCGACGG
CGCGGCTTGTCCGCGCCCTGGTAGATTGCCTGGCCGTAGGCCAGCCATTTTTGAGCGGCCAGCGGCCGCG
ATAGGCCGACGCGAAGCGGCGGGGCGTAGGGAGCGCAGCGACCGAAGGGTAGGCGCTTTTTGCAGCTCTT
CGGCTGTGCGCTGGCCAGACAGTTATGCACAGGCCAGGCGGGTTTTAAGAGTTTTAATAAGTTTTAAAGA
GTTTTAGGCGGAAAAATCGCCTTTTTTCTCTTTTATATCAGTCACTTACATGTGTGACCGGTTCCCAATG
TACGGCTTTGGGTTCCCAATGTACGGGTTCCGGTTCCCAATGTACGGCTTTGGGTTCCCAATGTACGTGC
TATCCACAGGAAAGAGACCTTTTCGACCTTTTTCCCCTGCTAGGGCAATTTGCCCTAGCATCTGCTCCGT
ACATTAGGAACCGGCGGATGCTTCGCCCTCGATCAGGTTGCGGTAGCGCATGACTAGGATCGGGCCAGCC
TGCCCCGCCTCCTCCTTCAAATCGTACTCCGGCAGGTCATTTGACCCGATCAGCTTGCGCACGGTGAAAC
AGAACTTCTTGAACTCTCCGGCGCTGCCACTGCGTTCGTAGATCGTCTTGAACAACCATCTGGCTTCTGC
CTTGCCTGCGGCGCGGCGTGCCAGGCGGTAGAGAAAACGGCCGATGCCGGGATCGATCAAAAAGTAATCG
GGGTGAACCGTCAGCACGTCCGGGTTCTTGCCTTCTGTGATCTCGCGGTACATCCAATCAGCTAGCTCGA
TCTCGATGTACTCCGGCCGCCCGGTTTCGCTCTTTACGATCTTGTAGCGGCTAATCAAGGCTTCACCCTC
GGATACCGTCACCAGGCGGCCGTTCTTGGCCTTCTTCGTACGCTGCATGGCAACGTGCGTGGTGTTTAAC
CGAATGCAGGTTTCTACCAGGTCGTCTTTCTGCTTTCCGCCATCGGCTCGCCGGCAGAACTTGAGTACGT
CCGCAACGTGTGGACGGAACACGCGGCCGGGCTTGTCTCCCTTCCCTTCCCGGTATCGGTTCATGGATTC
GGTTAGATGGGAAACCGCCATCAGTACCAGGTCGTAATCCCACACACTGGCCATGCCGGCCGGCCCTGCG
GAAACCTCTACGTGCCCGTCTGGAAGCTCGTAGCGGATCACCTCGCCAGCTCGTCGGTCACGCTTCGACA
GACGGAAAACGGCCACGTCCATGATGCTGCGACTATCGCGGGTGCCCACGTCATAGAGCATCGGAACGAA
AAAATCTGGTTGCTCGTCGCCCTTGGGCGGCTTCCTAATCGACGGCGCACCGGCTGCCGGCGGTTGCCGG
GATTCTTTGCGGATTCGATCAGCGGCCGCTTGCCACGATTCACCGGGGCGTGCTTCTGCCTCGATGCGTT
GCCGCTGGGCGGCCTGCGCGGCCTTCAACTTCTCCACCAGGTCATCACCCAGCGCCGCGCCGATTTGTAC
CGGGCCGGATGGTTTGCGACCGCTCACGCCGATTCCTCGGGCTTGGGGGTTCCAGTGCCATTGCAGGGCC
GGCAGACAACCCAGCCGCTTACGCCTGGCCAACCGCCCGTTCCTCCACACATGGGGCATTCCACGGCGTC
GGTGCCTGGTTGTTCTTGATTTTCCATGCCGCCTCCTTTAGCCGCTAAAATTCATCTACTCATTTATTCA
TTTGCTCATTTACTCTGGTAGCTGCGCGATGTATTCAGATAGCAGCTCGGTAATGGTCTTGCCTTGGCGT
ACCGCGTACATCTTCAGCTTGGTGTGATCCTCCGCCGGCAACTGAAAGTTGACCCGCTTCATGGCTGGCG
TGTCTGCCAGGCTGGCCAACGTTGCAGCCTTGCTGCTGCGTGCGCTCGGACGGCCGGCACTTAGCGTGTT
TGTGCTTTTGCTCATTTTCTCTTTACCTCATTAACTCAAATGAGTTTTGATTTAATTTCAGCGGCCAGCG
CCTGGACCTCGCGGGCAGCGTCGCCCTCGGGTTCTGATTCAAGAACGGTTGTGCCGGCGGCGGCAGTGCC
TGGGTAGCTCACGCGCTGCGTGATACGGGACTCAAGAATGGGCAGCTCGTACCCGGCCAGCGCCTCGGCA
ACCTCACCGCCGATGCGCGTGCCTTTGATCGCCCGCGACACGACAAAGGCCGCTTGTAGCCTTCCATCCG
TGACCTCAATGCGCTGCTTAACCAGCTCCACCAGGTCGGCGGTGGCCCATATGTCGTAAGGGCTTGGCTG
CACCGGAATCAGCACGAAGTCGGCTGCCTTGATCGCGGACACAGCCAAGTCCGCCGCCTGGGGCGCTCCG
TCGATCACTACGAAGTCGCGCCGGCCGATGGCCTTCACGTCGCGGTCAATCGTCGGGCGGTCGATGCCGA
CAACGGTTAGCGGTTGATCTTCCCGCACGGCCGCCCAATCGCGGGCACTGCCCTGGGGATCGGAATCGAC
TAACAGAACATCGGCCCCGGCGAGTTGCAGGGCGCGGGCTAGATGGGTTGCGATGGTCGTCTTGCCTGAC
CCGCCTTTCTGGTTAAGTACAGCGATAACCTTCATGCGTTCCCCTTGCGTATTTGTTTATTTACTCATCG
CATCATATACGCAGCGACCGCATGACGCAAGCTGTTTTACTCAAATACACATCACCTTTTTAGACGGCGG
CGCTCGGTTTCTTCAGCGGCCAAGCTGGCCGGCCAGGCCGCCAGCTTGGCATCAGACAAACCGGCCAGGA
TTTCATGCAGCCGCACGGTTGAGACGTGCGCGGGCGGCTCGAACACGTACCCGGCCGCGATCATCTCCGC
CTCGATCTCTTCGGTAATGAAAAACGGTTCGTCCTGGCCGTCCTGGTGCGGTTTCATGCTTGTTCCTCTT
GGCGTTCATTCTCGGCGGCCGCCAGGGCGTCGGCCTCGGTCAATGCGTCCTCACGGAAGGCACCGCGCCG
CCTGGCCTCGGTGGGCGTCACTTCCTCGCTGCGCTCAAGTGCGCGGTACAGGGTCGAGCGATGCACGCCA
AGCAGTGCAGCCGCCTCTTTCACGGTGCGGCCTTCCTGGTCGATCAGCTCGCGGGCGTGCGCGATCTGTG
CCGGGGTGAGGGTAGGGCGGGGGCCAAACTTCACGCCTCGGGCCTTGGCGGCCTCGCGCCCGCTCCGGGT
GCGGTCGATGATTAGGGAACGCTCGAACTCGGCAATGCCGGCGAACACGGTCAACACCATGCGGCCGGCC
GGCGTGGTGGTGTCGGCCCACGGCTCTGCCAGGCTACGCAGGCCCGCGCCGGCCTCCTGGATGCGCTCGG
CAATGTCCAGTAGGTCGCGGGTGCTGCGGGCCAGGCGGTCTAGCCTGGTCACTGTCACAACGTCGCCAGG
GCGTAGGTGGTCAAGCATCCTGGCCAGCTCCGGGCGGTCGCGCCTGGTGCCGGTGATCTTCTCGGAAAAC
AGCTTGGTGCAGCCGGCCGCGTGCAGTTCGGCCCGTTGGTTGGTCAAGTCCTGGTCGTCGGTGCTGACGC
GGGCATAGCCCAGCAGGCCAGCGGCGGCGCTCTTGTTCATGGCGTAATGTCTCCGGTTCTAGTCGCAAGT
ATTCTACTTTATGCGACTAAAACACGCGACAAGAAAACGCCAGGAAAAGGGCAGGGCGGCAGCCTGTCGC
GTAACTTAGGACTTGTGCGACATGTCGTTTTCAGAAGACGGCTGCACTGAACGTCAGAAGCCGACTGCAC
TATAGCAGCGGAGGGGTTGGATCAAAGTACTTT
Features (pLannotate 1.2.2; 32 found; start..end, strand, type, name):
    113..137     -  misc_feature   RB T-DNA repeat: right border repeat from nopaline C58 T-DNA
    194..282     +  CDS            lacI (fragment): lac repressor; lacI; The lac repressor binds to the lac operator to inhibit transcription in E. coli. This inhibition can be relieved by adding lactose or isopropyl-β-D-thiogalactopyranoside (IPTG).
    295..316     +  protein_bind   CAP binding site: CAP binding activates transcription in the presence of cAMP. E. coli catabolite activator protein
    331..361     +  promoter       lac promoter: promoter for the E. coli lac operon
    365..387     +  protein_bind   lac operator (fragment): The lac repressor binds to the lac operator to inhibit transcription in E. coli. This inhibition can be relieved by adding lactose or isopropyl-β-D-thiogalactopyranoside (IPTG). lac repressor encoded by lacI
    428..508     +  protein_bind   attL1 (fragment): mutant version of attL; recombination site for the Gateway® LR reaction LR Clonase™
    550..577     +  misc_feature   MCS (fragment): pBluescript multiple cloning site
    596..695     +  protein_bind   attL1: mutant version of attL; recombination site for the Gateway® LR reaction LR Clonase™
   1104..1179    +  misc_RNA       gRNA scaffold: guide RNA scaffold for the Streptococcus pyogenes CRISPR/Cas9 system
   1199..1220    -  protein_bind   attB2 (fragment): mutant version of attB; recombination site for the Gateway® BP reaction BP Clonase™
   1229..1328    -  protein_bind   attL2: mutant version of attL; recombination site for the Gateway® LR reaction LR Clonase™
   1451..1570    -  protein_bind   attR1: mutant version of attR; recombination site for the Gateway® LR reaction LR Clonase™
   1554..1574    -  protein_bind   attB4: mutant version of attB; core recombination site for the Gateway® BP reaction BP Clonase™
   2561..2749    +  intron         IV2 intron: modified second intron of the potato ST-LS1 gene (Vancanneyt et al., 1990)
   2765..6865    +  CDS            cas9: CAS9_STRP1 - Also known as csn1 From Streptococcus pyogenes serotype M1.
   6914..7084    +  CDS            CRK (fragment): CRK_HUMAN - Experimental evidence at protein level: Swiss-Prot protein existence level 1. [Isoform Crk-II]: Regulates cell adhesion, spreading and migration (PubMed:31311869). Mediates attachment-induced MAPK8 activation, membrane ruffling and cell motility in a Rac-dependent manner. Involved in phagocytosis of apoptotic cells and cell motility via its interaction with DOCK1 and DOCK4 (PubMed:19004829). May regulate the EFNA5-EPHA3 signaling (By similarity). From Homo sapiens (Human).
   7136..7156    +  CDS            2xFLAG (fragment): two tandem FLAG® epitope tags
   7888..8680    +  CDS            NeoR/KanR (fragment): aminoglycoside phosphotransferase from Tn5; aph(3')-II (or nptII); confers resistance to neomycin, kanamycin, and G418 (Geneticin®)
   9364..9819    -  CDS            FEI2 (fragment): FEI2_ARATH - Experimental evidence at protein level: Swiss-Prot protein existence level 1. Involved in the signaling pathway that regulates cell wall function, including cellulose biosynthesis, likely via an 1- aminocyclopropane-1-carboxylic acid (ACC)-mediated signal (a precursor of ethylene). From Arabidopsis thaliana (Mouse-ear cress).
   9832..9956    -  protein_bind   attR2: mutant version of attR; recombination site for the Gateway® LR reaction LR Clonase™
   9972..10126   +  CDS            lacZα (fragment): LacZα fragment of β-galactosidase; lacZ fragment
  10204..10228   -  misc_feature   LB T-DNA repeat: left border repeat from nopaline C58 T-DNA
  10487..10510   +  promoter       Pc promoter (fragment): intI1 (promoter lies within the coding sequence); class 1 integron promoter
  10686..10742   +  CDS            GmR (fragment): gentamycin acetyltransferase; aacC1; confers resistance to gentamycin
  10753..11540   +  CDS            SmR (fragment): aminoglycoside adenylyltransferase (Murphy, 1985); aadA; confers resistance to spectinomycin and streptomycin
  11786..12374   +  rep_origin     ori: high-copy-number ColE1/pMB1/pBR322/pUC origin of replication
  12560..12700   -  misc_feature   bom: basis of mobility region from pBR322
  12802..12841   -  CDS            rop (fragment): Rop protein, which maintains plasmids at low copy number; rop
  13044..13238   -  rep_origin     pVS1 oriV: origin of replication for the Pseudomonas plasmid pVS1 (Heeb et al., 2000)
  13304..14377   -  CDS            pVS1 RepA: replication protein from the Pseudomonas plasmid pVS1 (Heeb et al., 2000)
  14806..15435   -  CDS            pVS1 StaA: stability protein from the Pseudomonas plasmid pVS1 (Heeb et al., 2000)
  15995..16396   -  CDS            Y4CG_SINFN (fragment): Protein inferred from homology: Swiss-Prot protein existence level 3. From Sinorhizobium fredii (strain NBRC 101917 / NGR234).
