[The description below was written by a language model from this plasmid's Addgene catalogue record and pLannotate feature annotations shown in this document.]
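Description:
pDicAID_nCas9-PmCDA-2A-NptII_ETR is a plant-expression binary vector carrying a Target-AID cytidine base editor for dicots, built on the pZD_OsU3gYSA_HolgerCas9_NPTII backbone. The feature table shows nopaline-type right and left T-DNA border repeats flanking the payload, which is the arrangement used for Agrobacterium-mediated transfer. Outside the borders lie a ColE1/pBR322-type origin with a bom site for propagation in E. coli and the pVS1 oriV, RepA and StaA functions, which typically support replication and stability in Agrobacterium. Bacterial selection is by spectinomycin through an aadA (SmR) gene. The sequenced record is 16,623 nt, somewhat smaller than the backbone size given in the catalogue entry.

Within the T-DNA, the PcUbi promoter (named in the catalogue but not annotated in the table) drives a dicot-optimized Streptococcus pyogenes Cas9 carrying the D10A nickase mutation. An IV2 intron from the potato ST-LS1 gene sits at its 5' end; such introns are generally included to prevent expression in bacteria. The cytidine deaminase PmCDA1 is fused to the C terminus of nCas9. The annotated CRK-derived fragment and partial FLAG sequence between Cas9 and the downstream region probably form the linker, although PmCDA1 itself is not called in the table. A 2A peptide then couples NptII to the same open reading frame, so kanamycin resistance in plant cells reports expression of the editor. A separate sgRNA cassette with the S. pyogenes scaffold, surrounded by Gateway recombination remnants, targets the tomato gene SlEtr; its promoter is not stated. The construct is used to introduce targeted C-to-T point mutations without double-strand breaks in tomato.
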