Addgene plasmid #91695: pDicAID_nCas9-PmCDA-2A-NptII_ETR
Purpose: Dicot Target-AID vector expressing dicot-optimized nCas9-PmCDA1-2A-NptII with sgRNA targeting SlEtr
Depositing lab: Akihiko Kondo. Depositing organization: Kobe University. Publication: Targeted base editing in rice and tomato using a CRISPR-Cas9 cytidine deaminase fusion. Shimatani Z, Kashojiya S, Takayama M, Terada R, Arazoe T, Ishii H, Teramura H, Yamamoto T, Komatsu H, Miura K, Ezura H, Nishida K, Ariizumi T, Kondo A. Nat Biotechnol. 2017 Mar 27. doi: 10.1038/nbt.3833. PubMed 28346401.
Backbone
  Vector backbone: pZD_OsU3gYSA_HolgerCas9_NPTII
  Backbone size w/o insert (bp): 17766
  Modifications to backbone: Cas9(D10A) mutation was introduced. IV2 intron was inserted at 5' of Cas9.
  Vector type: Plant Expression
  Selectable markers: Kanamycin
Growth in bacteria
  Bacterial resistance: Spectinomycin, 50 μg/mL
  Growth temperature: 37°C
  Growth strain: DH5alpha
  Copy number: Unknown
Gene/Insert
  Gene/Insert name: SpCas9
  Species: Streptococcus pyogenes
  Mutation: D10A for nickase Cas9
  Promoter: PcUbi
  Tag / fusion protein: PmCDA1 (C terminal on insert)
  Cloning method: Gibson Cloning
  Sequencing primers: 5′ GTGCATAGATCTGGATTACATG; 3′ GGTCTTGACAAAAAGAACCG
Terms and licenses: Academic/Nonprofit Terms; Industry Terms: Not Available to Industry
How to cite: pDicAID_nCas9-PmCDA-2A-NptII_ETR was a gift from Akihiko Kondo (Addgene plasmid # 91695 ; http://n2t.net/addgene:91695 ; RRID:Addgene_91695)
